>Addgene plasmid #223758 | pHAGE-FKBP-mEGFP-WIPI2 IDR (364-425aa) | addgene full sequence | sequence record 448390 | Addgene NGS Result
TGGAAGGGCTAATTCACTCCCAAAGAAGACAAGATATCCTTGATCTGTGGATCTACCACACACAAGGCTA
CTTCCCTGATTAGCAGAACTACACACCAGGGCCAGGGGTCAGATATCCACTGACCTTTGGATGGTGCTAC
AAGCTAGTACCAGTTGAGCCAGATAAGGTAGAAGAGGCCAATAAAGGAGAGAACACCAGCTTGTTACACC
CTGTGAGCCTGCATGGGATGGATGACCCGGAGAGAGAAGTGTTAGAGTGGAGGTTTGACAGCCGCCTAGC
ATTTCATCACGTGGCCCGAGAGCTGCATCCGGAGTACTTCAAGAACTGCTGATATCGAGCTTGCTACAAG
GGACTTTCCGCTGGGGACTTTCCAGGGAGGCGTGGCCTGGGCGGGACTGGGGAGTGGCGAGCCCTCAGAT
CCTGCATATAAGCAGCTGCTTTTTGCCTGTACTGGGTCTCTCTGGTTAGACCAGATCTGAGCCTGGGAGC
TCTCTGGCTAACTAGGGAACCCACTGCTTAAGCCTCAATAAAGCTTGCCTTGAGTGCTTCAAGTAGTGTG
TGCCCGTCTGTTGTGTGACTCTGGTAACTAGAGATCCCTCAGACCCTTTTAGTCAGTGTGGAAAATCTCT
AGCAGTGGCGCCCGAACAGGGACTTGAAAGCGAAAGGGAAACCAGAGGAGCTCTCTCGACGCAGGACTCG
GCTTGCTGAAGCGCGCACGGCAAGAGGCGAGGGGCGGCGACTGGTGAGTACGCCAAAAATTTTGACTAGC
GGAGGCTAGAAGGAGAGAGATGGGTGCGAGAGCGTCAGTATTAAGCGGGGGAGAATTAGATCGCGATGGG
AAAAAATTCGGTTAAGGCCAGGGGGAAAGAAAAAATATAAATTAAAACATATAGTATGGGCAAGCAGGGA
GCTAGAACGATTCGCAGTTAATCCTGGCCTGTTAGAAACATCAGAAGGCTGTAGACAAATACTGGGACAG
CTACAACCATCCCTTCAGACAGGATCAGAAGAACTTAGATCATTATATAATACAGTAGCAACCCTCTATT
GTGTGCATCAAAGGATAGAGATAAAAGACACCAAGGAAGCTTTAGACAAGATAGAGGAAGAGCAAAACAA
AAGTAAGACCACCGCACAGCAAGCGGCCGGCCGCTGATCTTCAGACCTGGAGGAGGAGATATGAGGGACA
ATTGGAGAAGTGAATTATATAAATATAAAGTAGTAAAAATTGAACCATTAGGAGTAGCACCCACCAAGGC
AAAGAGAAGAGTGGTGCAGAGAGAAAAAAGAGCAGTGGGAATAGGAGCTTTGTTCCTTGGGTTCTTGGGA
GCAGCAGGAAGCACTATGGGCGCAGCGTCAATGACGCTGACGGTACAGGCCAGACAATTATTGTCTGGTA
TAGTGCAGCAGCAGAACAATTTGCTGAGGGCTATTGAGGCGCAACAGCATCTGTTGCAACTCACAGTCTG
GGGCATCAAGCAGCTCCAGGCAAGAATCCTGGCTGTGGAAAGATACCTAAAGGATCAACAGCTCCTGGGG
ATTTGGGGTTGCTCTGGAAAACTCATTTGCACCACTGCTGTGCCTTGGAATGCTAGTTGGAGTAATAAAT
CTCTGGAACAGATTTGGAATCACACGACCTGGATGGAGTGGGACAGAGAAATTAACAATTACACAAGCTT
AATACACTCCTTAATTGAAGAATCGCAAAACCAGCAAGAAAAGAATGAACAAGAATTATTGGAATTAGAT
AAATGGGCAAGTTTGTGGAATTGGTTTAACATAACAAATTGGCTGTGGTATATAAAATTATTCATAATGA
TAGTAGGAGGCTTGGTAGGTTTAAGAATAGTTTTTGCTGTACTTTCTATAGTGAATAGAGTTAGGCAGGG
ATATTCACCATTATCGTTTCAGACCCACCTCCCAACCCCGAGGGGACCCGACAGGCCCGAAGGAATAGAA
GAAGAAGGTGGAGAGAGAGACAGAGACAGATCCATTCGATTAGTGAACGGATCTCGACGGTATCGCCGAA
TTAATTCACAAATGGCAGTATTCATCCACAATTTTAAAAGAAAAGGGGGGATTGGGGGGTACAGTGCAGG
GGAAAGAATAGTAGACATAATAGCAACAGACATACAAACTAAAGAATTACAAAAACAAATTACAAAAATT
CAAAATTTTCGGGTTTATTACAGGGACAGCAGAGATCCAGTTTGGACTAGTGGAGTTCCGCGTTACATAA
CTTACGGTAAATGGCCCGCCTGGCTGACCGCCCAACGACCCCCGCCCATTGACGTCAATAATGACGTATG
TTCCCATAGTAACGCCAATAGGGACTTTCCATTGACGTCAATGGGTGGAGTATTTACGGTAAACTGCCCA
CTTGGCAGTACATCAAGTGTATCATATGCCAAGTACGCCCCCTATTGACGTCAATGACGGTAAATGGCCC
GCCTGGCATTATGCCCAGTACATGACCTTATGGGACTTTCCTACTTGGCAGTACATCTACGTATTAGTCA
TCGCTATTACCATGGTGATGCGGTTTTGGCAGTACATCAATGGGCGTGGATAGCGGTTTGACTCACGGGG
ATTTCCAAGTCTCCACCCCATTGACGTCAATGGGAGTTTGTTTTGGCACCAAAATCAACGGGACTTTCCA
AAATGTCGTAACAACTCCGCCCCATTGACGCAAATGGGCGGTAGGCGTGTACGGTGGGAGGTCTATATAA
GCAGAGCTCGTTTAGTGAACCGTCAGATCGCCTGGAGACGCCATCCACGCTGTTTTGACCTCCATAGAAG
ACACCGGCGGCCGCGGTACCGCCACCATGGGAGTGCAGGTGGAAACCATCTCCCCAGGAGACGGGCGCAC
CTTCCCCAAGCGCGGCCAGACCTGCGTGGTGCACTACACCGGGATGCTTGAAGATGGAAAGAAATTTGAT
TCCTCCCGGGACAGAAACAAGCCCTTTAAGTTTATGCTAGGCAAGCAGGAGGTGATCCGAGGCTGGGAAG
AAGGGGTTGCCCAGATGAGTGTGGGTCAGAGAGCCAAACTGACTATATCTCCAGATTATGCCTATGGTGC
CACTGGGCACCCAGGCATCATCCCACCACATGCCACTCTCGTCTTCGATGTGGAGCTTCTAAAACTGGAA
ACTAGAGGCGTGCAGGTCGAGACCATCAGCCCCGGCGACGGCCGCACCTTTCCCAAGAGAGGCCAGACTT
GCGTGGTCCACTACACCGGCATGCTGGAGGACGGCAAGAAGTTCGACAGCAGCCGCGACCGCAACAAGCC
CTTCAAGTTCATGCTGGGCAAACAGGAAGTGATCCGCGGCTGGGAGGAAGGCGTGGCTCAGATGAGCGTG
GGGCAGCGGGCCAAGCTGACCATCAGCCCCGACTATGCCTACGGCGCCACCGGCCACCCCGGCATCATCC
CCCCCCACGCCACCCTGGTGTTCGACGTGGAGCTGCTGAAGCTGGAGACTAGTACCGGTTCTAGAGTGAG
CAAGGGCGAGGAGCTGTTCACCGGGGTGGTGCCCATCCTGGTCGAGCTGGACGGCGACGTAAACGGCCAC
AAGTTCAGCGTGTCCGGCGAGGGCGAGGGCGATGCCACCTACGGCAAGCTGACCCTGAAGTTCATCTGCA
CCACCGGCAAGCTGCCCGTGCCCTGGCCCACCCTCGTGACCACCCTGACCTACGGCGTGCAGTGCTTCAG
CCGCTACCCCGACCACATGAAGCAGCACGACTTCTTCAAGTCCGCCATGCCCGAAGGCTACGTCCAGGAG
CGCACCATCTTCTTCAAGGACGACGGCAACTACAAGACCCGCGCCGAGGTGAAGTTCGAGGGCGACACCC
TGGTGAACCGCATCGAGCTGAAGGGCATCGACTTCAAGGAGGACGGCAACATCCTGGGGCACAAGCTGGA
GTACAACTACAACAGCCACAACGTCTATATCATGGCCGACAAGCAGAAGAACGGCATCAAGGTGAACTTC
AAGATCCGCCACAACATCGAGGACGGCAGCGTGCAGCTCGCCGACCACTACCAGCAGAACACCCCCATCG
GCGACGGCCCCGTGCTGCTGCCCGACAACCACTACCTGAGCACCCAGTCCAAGCTGAGCAAAGACCCCAA
CGAGAAGCGCGATCACATGGTCCTGCTGGAGTTCGTGACCGCCGCCGGGATCACTCTCGGCATGGACGAG
CTGTACAAGTCCGGACTCAGATCTCGAGCTCAAGCTTCGAATTCTACCAATGAGATCTTGGACTCTGCCT
CTCACGACTGCCCCTTAGTCACTCAGACATACGGCGCAGCTGCAGGAAAAGCCTACACAGACGACCTGGG
TGCTGTGGGTGGCGCCTGCCTGGAGGACGAGGCCAGCGCCCTGCGCCTGGATGAGGACAGCGAGCACCCG
CCCATGATTCTTCGGACTGACTGAGGATCCTAATCAACCTCTGGATTACAAAATTTGTGAAAGATTGACT
GGTATTCTTAACTATGTTGCTCCTTTTACGCTATGTGGATACGCTGCTTTAATGCCTTTGTATCATGCTA
TTGCTTCCCGTATGGCTTTCATTTTCTCCTCCTTGTATAAATCCTGGTTGCTGTCTCTTTATGAGGAGTT
GTGGCCCGTTGTCAGGCAACGTGGCGTGGTGTGCACTGTGTTTGCTGACGCAACCCCCACTGGTTGGGGC
ATTGCCACCACCTGTCAGCTCCTTTCCGGGACTTTCGCTTTCCCCCTCCCTATTGCCACGGCGGAACTCA
TCGCCGCCTGCCTTGCCCGCTGCTGGACAGGGGCTCGGCTGTTGGGCACTGACAATTCCGTGGTGTTGTC
GGGGAAATCATCGTCCTTTCCTTGGCTGCTCGCCTGTGTTGCCACCTGGATTCTGCGCGGGACGTCCTTC
TGCTACGTCCCTTCGGCCCTCAATCCAGCGGACCTTCCTTCCCGCGGCCTGCTGCCGGCTCTGCGGCCTC
TTCCGCGTCTTCGCCTTCGCCCTCAGACGAGTCGGATCTCCCTTTGGGCCGCCTCCCCGCCTGAGATCCT
TTAAGACCAATGACTTACAAGGCAGCTGTAGATCTTAGCCACTTTTTAAAAGAAAAGGGGGGACTGGAAG
GGCTAATTCACTCCCAACGAAGACAAGATCTGCTTTTTGCTTGTACTGGGTCTCTCTGGTTAGACCAGAT
CTGAGCCTGGGAGCTCTCTGGCTAACTAGGGAACCCACTGCTTAAGCCTCAATAAAGCTTGCCTTGAGTG
CTTCAAGTAGTGTGTGCCCGTCTGTTGTGTGACTCTGGTAACTAGAGATCCCTCAGACCCTTTTAGTCAG
TGTGGAAAATCTCTAGCAGTAGTAGTTCATGTCATCTTATTATTCAGTATTTATAACTTGCAAAGAAATG
AATATCAGAGAGTGAGAGGCCCGGGTTAATTAAGGAAAGGGCTAGATCATTCTTGAAGACGAAAGGGCCT
CGTGATACGCCTATTTTTATAGGTTAATGTCATGATAATAATGGTTTCTTAGACGTCAGGTGGCACTTTT
CGGGGAAATGTGCGCGGAACCCCTATTTGTTTATTTTTCTAAATACATTCAAATATGTATCCGCTCATGA
GACAATAACCCTGATAAATGCTTCAATAATATTGAAAAAGGAAGAGTATGAGTATTCAACATTTCCGTGT
CGCCCTTATTCCCTTTTTTGCGGCATTTTGCCTTCCTGTTTTTGCTCACCCAGAAACGCTGGTGAAAGTA
AAAGATGCTGAAGATCAGTTGGGTGCACGAGTGGGTTACATCGAACTGGATCTCAACAGCGGTAAGATCC
TTGAGAGTTTTCGCCCCGAAGAACGTTTTCCAATGATGAGCACTTTTAAAGTTCTGCTATGTGGCGCGGT
ATTATCCCGTGTTGACGCCGGGCAAGAGCAACTCGGTCGCCGCATACACTATTCTCAGAATGACTTGGTT
GAGTACTCACCAGTCACAGAAAAGCATCTTACGGATGGCATGACAGTAAGAGAATTATGCAGTGCTGCCA
TAACCATGAGTGATAACACTGCGGCCAACTTACTTCTGACAACGATCGGAGGACCGAAGGAGCTAACCGC
TTTTTTGCACAACATGGGGGATCATGTAACTCGCCTTGATCGTTGGGAACCGGAGCTGAATGAAGCCATA
CCAAACGACGAGCGTGACACCACGATGCCTGTAGCAATGGCAACAACGTTGCGCAAACTATTAACTGGCG
AACTACTTACTCTAGCTTCCCGGCAACAATTAATAGACTGGATGGAGGCGGATAAAGTTGCAGGACCACT
TCTGCGCTCGGCCCTTCCGGCTGGCTGGTTTATTGCTGATAAATCTGGAGCCGGTGAGCGTGGGTCTCGC
GGTATCATTGCAGCACTGGGGCCAGATGGTAAGCCCTCCCGTATCGTAGTTATCTACACGACGGGGAGTC
AGGCAACTATGGATGAACGAAATAGACAGATCGCTGAGATAGGTGCCTCACTGATTAAGCATTGGTAACT
GTCAGACCAAGTTTACTCATATATACTTTAGATTGATTTAAAACTTCATTTTTAATTTAAAAGGATCTAG
GTGAAGATCCTTTTTGATAATCTCATGACCAAAATCCCTTAACGTGAGTTTTCGTTCCACTGAGCGTCAG
ACCCCGTAGAAAAGATCAAAGGATCTTCTTGAGATCCTTTTTTTCTGCGCGTAATCTGCTGCTTGCAAAC
AAAAAAACCACCGCTACCAGCGGTGGTTTGTTTGCCGGATCAAGAGCTACCAACTCTTTTTCCGAAGGTA
ACTGGCTTCAGCAGAGCGCAGATACCAAATACTGTTCTTCTAGTGTAGCCGTAGTTAGGCCACCACTTCA
AGAACTCTGTAGCACCGCCTACATACCTCGCTCTGCTAATCCTGTTACCAGTGGCTGCTGCCAGTGGCGA
TAAGTCGTGTCTTACCGGGTTGGACTCAAGACGATAGTTACCGGATAAGGCGCAGCGGTCGGGCTGAACG
GGGGGTTCGTGCACACAGCCCAGCTTGGAGCGAACGACCTACACCGAACTGAGATACCTACAGCGTGAGC
TATGAGAAAGCGCCACGCTTCCCGAAGGGAGAAAGGCGGACAGGTATCCGGTAAGCGGCAGGGTCGGAAC
AGGAGAGCGCACGAGGGAGCTTCCAGGGGGAAACGCCTGGTATCTTTATAGTCCTGTCGGGTTTCGCCAC
CTCTGACTTGAGCGTCGATTTTTGTGATGCTCGTCAGGGGGGCGGAGCCTATGGAAAAACGCCAGCAACG
CGGCCTTTTTACGGTTCCTGGCCTTTTGCTGGCCTTTTGCTCACATGTTCTTTCCTGCGTTATCCCCTGA
TTCTGTGGATAACCGTATTACCGCCTTTGAGTGAGCTGATACCGCTCGCCGCAGCCGAACGACCGAGCGC
AGCGAGTCAGTGAGCGAGGAAGCGGAAGAGCGCCCAATACGCAAACCGCCTCTCCCCGCGCGTTGGCCGA
TTCATTAATGCAGCAAGCTCATGGCTGACTAATTTTTTTTATTTATGCAGAGGCCGAGGCCGCCTCGGCC
TCTGAGCTATTCCAGAAGTAGTGAGGAGGCTTTTTTGGAGGCCTAGGCTTTTGCAAAAAGCTCCCCGTGG
CACGACAGGTTTCCCGACTGGAAAGCGGGCAGTGAGCGCAACGCAATTAATGTGAGTTAGCTCACTCATT
AGGCACCCCAGGCTTTACACTTTATGCTTCCGGCTCGTATGTTGTGTGGAATTGTGAGCGGATAACAATT
TCACACAGGAAACAGCTATGACATGATTACGAATTTCACAAATAAAGCATTTTTTTCACTGCATTCTAGT
TGTGGTTTGTCCAAACTCATCAATGTATCTTATCATGTCTGGATCAACTGGATAACTCAAGCTAACCAAA
ATCATCCCAAACTTCCCACCCCATACCCTATTACCACTGCCAATTACCTGTGGTTTCATTTACTCTAAAC
CTGTGATTCCTCTGAATTATTTTCATTTTAAAGAAATTGTATTTGTTAAATATGTACTACAAACTTAGTA
GT
Features (pLannotate 1.2.2; 27 found; start..end, strand, type, name):
    377..634     +  LTR            5' LTR (truncated): truncated 5' long terminal repeat (LTR) from HIV-1
    681..806     +  misc_feature   HIV-1 Ψ: packaging signal of human immunodeficiency virus type 1
    790..1128    +  CDS            HIV-1 gag (fragment): gag protein from human immunodeficiency virus 1; gag
   1303..1536    +  misc_feature   RRE: The Rev response element (RRE) of HIV-1 allows for Rev-dependent mRNA export from the nucleus to the cytoplasm.
   1913..2013    +  CDS            Rev (fragment): human immunodeficiency virus 1 (HIV-1) Rev protein; rev; enhances nuclear export of unspliced and incompletely spliced viral mRNAs
   2062..2179    +  misc_feature   cPPT/CTS: central polypurine tract and central termination sequence of HIV-1
   2231..2534    +  enhancer       CMV enhancer: human cytomegalovirus immediate early enhancer
   2535..2738    +  promoter       CMV promoter: human cytomegalovirus (CMV) immediate early promoter
   2827..3150    +  CDS            FKBP1A: FKB1A_HUMAN - Also known as FKBP1, FKBP12. Experimental evidence at protein level: Swiss-Prot protein existence level 1. Keeps in an inactive conformation TGFBR1, the TGF-beta type I serine/threonine kinase receptor, preventing TGF-beta receptor activation in absence of ligand. Recruits SMAD7 to ACVR1B which prevents the association of SMAD2 and SMAD3 with the activin receptor complex, thereby blocking the activin signal. May modulate the RYR1 calcium channel activity. PPIases accelerate the folding of proteins. It catalyzes the cis-trans isomerization of proline imidic peptide bonds in oligop
   3157..3477    +  CDS            FKBP: human FK506-binding protein FKBP12 synthetic gene with alternative codons
   3496..4209    +  CDS            mEGFP: mEGFP is a basic (constitutively fluorescent) green fluorescent protein published in 2002, derived from Aequorea victoria. It has moderate acid sensitivity.
   4210..4245    +  misc_feature   MCS (fragment): multiple cloning site
   4243..4431    +  CDS            WIPI2 (fragment): WIPI2_HUMAN - Experimental evidence at protein level: Swiss-Prot protein existence level 1. [Isoform 4]: Recruits the ATG12-ATG5-ATG16L1 complex to omegasomes and preautophagosomal structures, resulting in ATG8 family proteins lipidation and starvation-induced autophagy. Isoform 4 is also required for autophagic clearance of pathogenic bacteria. Isoform 4 binds the membrane surrounding Salmonella and recruits the ATG12-5-16L1 complex, initiating LC3 conjugation, autophagosomal membrane formation, and engulfment of Salmonella. From Homo sapiens (Human).
   4442..5030    +  misc_feature   WPRE: woodchuck hepatitis virus posttranscriptional regulatory element
   5038..5103    +  CDS            nef (fragment): NEF_HV1Z2 - Experimental evidence at protein level: Swiss-Prot protein existence level 1. Extracellular Nef protein targets CD4(+) T-lymphocytes for apoptosis by interacting with CXCR4 surface receptors. From Human immunodeficiency virus type 1 group M subtype D (isolate Z2/CDC-Z34) (HIV-1).
   5105..5338    +  LTR            3' LTR (ΔU3): self-inactivating 3' long terminal repeat (LTR) from HIV-1
   5543..5647    +  promoter       AmpR promoter: bla
   5648..6508    +  CDS            AmpR: β-lactamase; bla; confers resistance to ampicillin, carbenicillin, and related antibiotics
   6679..7267    +  rep_origin     ori: high-copy-number ColE1/pMB1/pBR322/pUC origin of replication
   7450..7504    +  CDS            lacI (fragment): lac repressor; lacI; The lac repressor binds to the lac operator to inhibit transcription in E. coli. This inhibition can be relieved by adding lactose or isopropyl-β-D-thiogalactopyranoside (IPTG).
   7510..7603    +  rep_origin     SV40 ori (fragment): SV40 origin of replication
   7628..7665    +  CDS            lacI (fragment): lac repressor; lacI; The lac repressor binds to the lac operator to inhibit transcription in E. coli. This inhibition can be relieved by adding lactose or isopropyl-β-D-thiogalactopyranoside (IPTG).
   7678..7699    +  protein_bind   CAP binding site: CAP binding activates transcription in the presence of cAMP. E. coli catabolite activator protein
   7714..7744    +  promoter       lac promoter: promoter for the E. coli lac operon
   7752..7768    +  protein_bind   lac operator: The lac repressor binds to the lac operator to inhibit transcription in E. coli. This inhibition can be relieved by adding lactose or isopropyl-β-D-thiogalactopyranoside (IPTG). lac repressor encoded by lacI
   7802..7885    +  polyA_signal   SV40 poly(A) signal (fragment): SV40 polyadenylation signal
   8052..329     +  CDS            nef (fragment) (across the origin): NEF_HV1BR - Experimental evidence at protein level: Swiss-Prot protein existence level 1. Extracellular Nef protein targets CD4(+) T-lymphocytes for apoptosis by interacting with CXCR4 surface receptors (PubMed:14990729). From Human immunodeficiency virus type 1 group M subtype B (isolate BRU/LAI) (HIV-1).
