[The description below was written by a language model from this plasmid's Addgene catalogue record and pLannotate feature annotations shown in this document.]
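Description:
pHAGE-FKBP-mEGFP-WIPI2 IDR (364-425aa) is an HIV-1-derived lentiviral transfer plasmid on the pHAGE backbone, intended for stable expression of a recruitable fusion protein in cultured mammalian cells. In bacteria it is maintained through a high-copy ColE1/pUC-type origin and selected with ampicillin via the bla gene. The viral portion carries a truncated 5' LTR, the Ψ packaging signal with an adjoining gag fragment, the Rev response element for Rev-dependent export of the genomic RNA, the cPPT/CTS element, and a self-inactivating ΔU3 3' LTR, so that the integrated provirus lacks LTR promoter activity. Packaging functions are not encoded and must be supplied in trans. The feature table shows no mammalian drug-resistance marker, so mEGFP fluorescence is the only evident means of identifying transduced cells.

The payload is driven by the CMV enhancer/promoter and followed by a WPRE, which boosts transcript stability and expression. The open reading frame begins with two consecutive FKBP12 annotations, the second recoded with alternative codons, suggesting a tandem FKBP module. This is followed by monomeric EGFP, a short linker derived from a multiple cloning site, and a fragment of human WIPI2 limited to residues 364–425, described in the record as an intrinsically disordered region (IDR). WIPI2 is an autophagy factor that recruits the ATG12–ATG5–ATG16L1 complex to forming autophagosomes. FKBP domains typically permit ligand-induced dimerisation with an FRB-tagged partner, consistent with the stated purpose of inducible recruitment, although the record names neither the partner construct nor the target site. The associated study concerns BNIP3/NIX mitophagy initiation, so the construct likely tests whether tethering this WIPI2 segment is sufficient to engage the autophagy machinery, with mEGFP reporting its localisation.
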