Addgene plasmid #223758: pHAGE-FKBP-mEGFP-WIPI2 IDR (364-425aa)
Purpose: Stable expression and inducible recruitment of protein in mammalian cell culture
Depositing lab: Sascha Martens. Depositing organization: University of Vienna. Publication: Reconstitution of BNIP3/NIX-mitophagy initiation reveals hierarchical flexibility of the autophagy machinery. Adriaenssens E, Schaar S, Cook ASI, Stuke JFM, Sawa-Makarska J, Nguyen TN, Ren X, Schuschnig M, Romanov J, Khuu G, Uoselis L, Lazarou M, Hummer G, Hurley JH, Martens S. Nat Cell Biol. 2025 Jul 25. doi: 10.1038/s41556-025-01712-y. PubMed 40715440.
Backbone
  Vector backbone: pHAGE
  Vector type: Lentiviral
Growth in bacteria
  Bacterial resistance: Ampicillin, 100 μg/mL
  Growth temperature: 37°C
  Growth strain: NEB Stable
  Copy number: Unknown
Gene/Insert
  Gene/Insert name: WIPI2 IDR
  Species: H. sapiens (human)
  Mutation: aa 364-425 only
  Entrez Gene: WIPI2 (a.k.a. ATG18B, Atg21, CGI-50, IDDSSA, WIPI-2)
  Tag / fusion protein: FKBP-mEGFP (N terminal on insert)
  Cloning method: Gibson Cloning
Terms and licenses: Academic/Nonprofit Terms; Industry Terms: Not Available to Industry
Depositor comments: Internal #: SMc2169 . Please visit https://doi.org/10.1101/2024.08.28.609967 for bioRxiv preprint.
How to cite: pHAGE-FKBP-mEGFP-WIPI2 IDR (364-425aa) was a gift from Sascha Martens (Addgene plasmid # 223758 ; http://n2t.net/addgene:223758 ; RRID:Addgene_223758)
